Addgene plasmid #141633: TFORF0523
Purpose: Lentiviral vector for overexpressing the PAX5 transcription factor ORF with a unique 24-bp barcode. Barcodes facilitate identification of transcription factors in pooled screens.
Depositing lab: Feng Zhang. Depositing organization: Broad Institute. Publication: A transcription factor atlas of directed differentiation. Joung J, Ma S, Tay T, Geiger-Schuller KR, Kirchgatterer PC, Verdine VK, Guo B, Arias-Garcia MA, Allen WE, Singh A, Kuksenko O, Abudayyeh OO, Gootenberg JS, Fu Z, Macrae RK, Buenrostro JD, Regev A, Zhang F. Cell. 2023 Jan 5;186(1):209-229.e26. doi: 10.1016/j.cell.2022.11.026. PubMed 36608654.
Backbone
  Vector backbone: pLX_TRC317
  Backbone manufacturer: Broad Institute Genetic Perturbation Platform
  Backbone size w/o insert (bp): 8264
  Vector type: Mammalian Expression, Lentiviral
  Selectable markers: Puromycin
Growth in bacteria
  Bacterial resistance: Ampicillin, 100 μg/mL
  Growth temperature: 37°C
  Growth strain: NEB Stable
  Copy number: High Copy
Gene/Insert
  Gene/Insert name: PAX5
  Species: H. sapiens (human)
  Insert size (bp): 1088
  Entrez Gene: PAX5 (a.k.a. ALL3, BSAP, PAX-5)
  Promoter: EF1a
  Cloning method: Unknown
  Sequencing primers: 5′ GGGTGGAGACTGAAGTTAGGCCAG; 3′ CACATAGCGTAAAAGGAGCAACATAG
Terms and licenses: Academic/Nonprofit Terms; Industry Terms: Not Available to Industry
Depositor comments: NM_001280552,ENST00000377847 . The transcription factor ORF portion of this plasmid was synthesized by Genewiz. Please test multiple small colonies in case of plasmid recombination. To make this collection available in a timely manner, a portion of this collection was not fully sequenced by Addgene. If an Addgene verified full plasmid sequence is not available, please contact us prior to placing an order to request the full sequence.
How to cite: TFORF0523 was a gift from Feng Zhang (Addgene plasmid # 141633 ; http://n2t.net/addgene:141633 ; RRID:Addgene_141633)
