[The description below was written by a language model from this plasmid's Addgene catalogue record and pLannotate feature annotations shown in this document.]
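Description:
TFORF0523 is a lentiviral mammalian expression plasmid built on the pLX_TRC317 backbone that carries the human PAX5 transcription factor open reading frame together with a unique 24-bp barcode. It is propagated in E. coli through a high-copy ColE1/pUC-type origin with ampicillin selection (AmpR under its own bla promoter). An f1 origin and remnants of a lac/lacZα cloning region flanked by T3 and T7 promoters are also present in the bacterial portion. The depositor warns that recombination can occur in this plasmid, as is common with LTR-containing vectors.

The viral portion has a third-generation, self-inactivating layout. An RSV promoter drives a truncated HIV-1 5' LTR, followed by the Ψ packaging signal with a gag fragment, the Rev response element for Rev-dependent nuclear export of the genomic RNA, a cPPT/CTS element, and a ΔU3 3' LTR with a downstream SV40 poly(A) signal. Within this transfer cassette, SV40 early promoter/origin sequences sit upstream of the puromycin N-acetyltransferase gene, allowing selection of transduced mammalian cells. Downstream, the strong constitutive EF-1α promoter drives the PAX5 ORF, and a WPRE after the insert enhances transcript stability and expression. The annotation matches only part of the roughly 1.1 kb insert to canonical PAX5, consistent with the depositor's reference to a specific transcript isoform. The barcode itself is not annotated in the feature table. A short U6 promoter-like fragment lies between the ORF and the WPRE, and the record does not explain its role.

The construct belongs to a barcoded transcription factor ORF collection. It is intended for overexpression of PAX5 alone or in pooled screens, where the barcode identifies which factor each cell received, for example in directed differentiation studies.
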