Features (pLannotate 1.2.2; 31 found; start..end, strand, type, name):
      5..231     +  promoter       RSV promoter: Rous sarcoma virus enhancer/promoter
    232..412     +  LTR            5' LTR (truncated): truncated 5' long terminal repeat (LTR) from HIV-1
    459..584     +  misc_feature   HIV-1 Ψ: packaging signal of human immunodeficiency virus type 1
    568..931     +  CDS            HIV-1 gag (fragment): gag protein from human immunodeficiency virus 1; gag
   1077..1310    +  misc_feature   RRE: The Rev response element (RRE) of HIV-1 allows for Rev-dependent mRNA export from the nucleus to the cytoplasm.
   1687..1713    +  CDS            Rev (fragment): human immunodeficiency virus 1 (HIV-1) Rev protein; rev; enhances nuclear export of unspliced and incompletely spliced viral mRNAs
   1720..1743    +  promoter       SV40 promoter (fragment): SV40 early promoter
   1744..1815    +  promoter       SV40 promoter (fragment): SV40 enhancer and early promoter
   1839..1974    +  rep_origin     SV40 ori: SV40 origin of replication
   2020..2616    +  CDS            PuroR (fragment): puromycin N-acetyltransferase; pac from Streptomyces; confers resistance to puromycin
   2665..2782    +  misc_feature   cPPT/CTS: central polypurine tract and central termination sequence of HIV-1
   2847..2913    +  CDS            small t antigen (fragment): SV40 (simian virus 40) small t antigen
   2920..4098    +  promoter       EF-1α promoter: strong constitutive promoter for human elongation factor EF-1α
   4115..5026    +  CDS            PAX5 (fragment): PAX5_HUMAN - Experimental evidence at protein level: Swiss-Prot protein existence level 1. (Microbial infection) Plays an essential role in the maintenance of Epstein-Barr virus genome copy number within the host cell by promoting EBNA1/oriP-dependent binding and transcription (PubMed:31941781). Participates also in the inhibition of lytic EBV reactivation by modulating viral BZLF1 activity (PubMed:23678172). From Homo sapiens (Human).
   5114..5167    +  promoter       U6 promoter (fragment): RNA polymerase III promoter for human U6 snRNA
   5209..5797    +  misc_feature   WPRE: woodchuck hepatitis virus posttranscriptional regulatory element
   5848..5867    +  misc_feature   cPPT/CTS (fragment): central polypurine tract and central termination sequence of HIV-1
   5869..6102    +  LTR            3' LTR (ΔU3): self-inactivating 3' long terminal repeat (LTR) from HIV-1
   6180..6301    +  polyA_signal   SV40 poly(A) signal: SV40 polyadenylation signal
   6341..6476    +  rep_origin     SV40 ori: SV40 origin of replication
   6497..6515    -  promoter       T7 promoter: promoter for bacteriophage T7 RNA polymerase
   6523..6678    +  CDS            lacZα (fragment): LacZα fragment of β-galactosidase; lacZ fragment
   6683..7111    +  rep_origin     f1 ori (sequence partly withheld): f1 bacteriophage origin of replication; arrow indicates direction of (+) strand synthesis
   7164..7268    +  promoter       AmpR promoter: bla
   7269..8129    +  CDS            AmpR: β-lactamase; bla; confers resistance to ampicillin, carbenicillin, and related antibiotics
   8300..8888    +  rep_origin     ori: high-copy-number ColE1/pMB1/pBR322/pUC origin of replication
   9071..9163    +  CDS            lacI (fragment): lac repressor; lacI; The lac repressor binds to the lac operator to inhibit transcription in E. coli. This inhibition can be relieved by adding lactose or isopropyl-β-D-thiogalactopyranoside (IPTG).
   9176..9197    +  protein_bind   CAP binding site: CAP binding activates transcription in the presence of cAMP. E. coli catabolite activator protein
   9212..9242    +  promoter       lac promoter: promoter for the E. coli lac operon
   9250..9266    +  protein_bind   lac operator: The lac repressor binds to the lac operator to inhibit transcription in E. coli. This inhibition can be relieved by adding lactose or isopropyl-β-D-thiogalactopyranoside (IPTG). lac repressor encoded by lacI
   9311..9329    +  promoter       T3 promoter: promoter for bacteriophage T3 RNA polymerase
>Addgene plasmid #141633 | TFORF0523 | addgene full sequence | sequence record 391536 | Addgene NGS Result
TTAATGTAGTCTTATGCAATACTCTTGTAGTCTTGCAACATGGTAACGATGAGTTAGCAACATGCCTTAC
AAGGAGAGAAAAAGCACCGTGCATGCCGATTGGTGGAAGTAAGGTGGTACGATCGTGCCTTATTAGGAAG
GCAACAGACGGGTCTGACATGGATTGGACGAACCACTGAATTGCCGCATTGCAGAGATATTGTATTTAAG
TGCCTAGCTCGATACATAAACGGGTCTCTCTGGTTAGACCAGATCTGAGCCTGGGAGCTCTCTGGCTAAC
TAGGGAACCCACTGCTTAAGCCTCAATAAAGCTTGCCTTGAGTGCTTCAAGTAGTGTGTGCCCGTCTGTT
GTGTGACTCTGGTAACTAGAGATCCCTCAGACCCTTTTAGTCAGTGTGGAAAATCTCTAGCAGTGGCGCC
CGAACAGGGACTTGAAAGCGAAAGGGAAACCAGAGGAGCTCTCTCGACGCAGGACTCGGCTTGCTGAAGC
GCGCACGGCAAGAGGCGAGGGGCGGCGACTGGTGAGTACGCCAAAAATTTTGACTAGCGGAGGCTAGAAG
GAGAGAGATGGGTGCGAGAGCGTCAGTATTAAGCGGGGGAGAATTAGATCGCGATGGGAAAAAATTCGGT
TAAGGCCAGGGGGAAAGAAAAAATATAAATTAAAACATATAGTATGGGCAAGCAGGGAGCTAGAACGATT
CGCAGTTAATCCTGGCCTGTTAGAAACATCAGAAGGCTGTAGACAAATACTGGGACAGCTACAACCATCC
CTTCAGACAGGATCAGAAGAACTTAGATCATTATATAATACAGTAGCAACCCTCTATTGTGTGCATCAAA
GGATAGAGATAAAAGACACCAAGGAAGCTTTAGACAAGATAGAGGAAGAGCAAAACAAAAGTAAGACCAC
CGCACAGCAAGCGGCCGCTGATCTTCAGACCTGGAGGAGGAGATATGAGGGACAATTGGAGAAGTGAATT
ATATAAATATAAAGTAGTAAAAATTGAACCATTAGGAGTAGCACCCACCAAGGCAAAGAGAAGAGTGGTG
CAGAGAGAAAAAAGAGCAGTGGGAATAGGAGCTTTGTTCCTTGGGTTCTTGGGAGCAGCAGGAAGCACTA
TGGGCGCAGCGTCAATGACGCTGACGGTACAGGCCAGACAATTATTGTCTGGTATAGTGCAGCAGCAGAA
CAATTTGCTGAGGGCTATTGAGGCGCAACAGCATCTGTTGCAACTCACAGTCTGGGGCATCAAGCAGCTC
CAGGCAAGAATCCTGGCTGTGGAAAGATACCTAAAGGATCAACAGCTCCTGGGGATTTGGGGTTGCTCTG
GAAAACTCATTTGCACCACTGCTGTGCCTTGGAATGCTAGTTGGAGTAATAAATCTCTGGAACAGATTTG
GAATCACACGACCTGGATGGAGTGGGACAGAGAAATTAACAATTACACAAGCTTAATACACTCCTTAATT
GAAGAATCGCAAAACCAGCAAGAAAAGAATGAACAAGAATTATTGGAATTAGATAAATGGGCAAGTTTGT
GGAATTGGTTTAACATAACAAATTGGCTGTGGTATATAAAATTATTCATAATGATAGTAGGAGGCTTGGT
AGGTTTAAGAATAGTTTTTGCTGTACTTTCTATAGTGAATAGAGTTAGGCAGGGATATTCACCATTATCG
TTTCAGACCCACCTCCCAACCCCGAGGGGACCCATGCATTGCATCTCAATTAGTCAGCAACCAGGTGTGG
AAAGTCCCCAGGCTCCCCAGCAGGCAGAAGTATGCAAAGCATGCGTCTCAATTAGTCAGCAACCATAGTC
CCGCCCCTAACTCCGCCCATCCCGCCCCTAACTCCGCCCAGTTCCGCCCATTCTCCGCCCCATGGCTGAC
TAATTTTTTTTATTTATGCAGAGGCCGAGGCCGCCTCGGCCTCTGAGCTATTCCAGAAGTAGTGAGGAGG
CTTTTTTGGAGGCCTAGGCTTTTGCAAAAAGCTTTCTAGAGGTACCACCGGAGCTTACCATGACCGAGTA
CAAGCCCACGGTGCGCCTCGCCACCCGCGACGACGTCCCCAGGGCCGTACGCACCCTCGCCGCCGCGTTC
GCCGACTACCCCGCCACGCGCCACACCGTCGATCCGGACCGCCACATCGAGCGGGTCACCGAGCTGCAAG
AACTCTTCCTCACGCGCGTCGGGCTCGACATCGGCAAGGTGTGGGTCGCGGACGACGGCGCCGCCGTGGC
GGTCTGGACCACGCCGGAGAGCGTCGAAGCGGGGGCGGTGTTCGCCGAGATCGGCCCGCGCATGGCCGAG
TTGAGCGGTTCCCGGCTGGCCGCGCAGCAACAGATGGAAGGCCTCCTGGCGCCGCACCGGCCCAAGGAGC
CCGCGTGGTTCCTGGCCACCGTCGGCGTCTCGCCCGACCACCAGGGCAAGGGTCTGGGCAGCGCCGTCGT
GCTCCCCGGAGTGGAGGCGGCCGAGCGCGCCGGGGTGCCCGCCTTCCTGGAGACCTCCGCGCCCCGCAAC
CTCCCCTTCTACGAGCGGCTCGGCTTCACCGTCACCGCCGACGTCGAGGTGCCCGAAGGACCGCGCACCT
GGTGCATGACCCGCAAGCCCGGTGCCAGTTAACGAATTCTAGATCTTGAGACAAATGGCAGTATTCATCC
ACAATTTTAAAAGAAAAGGGGGGATTGGGGGGTACAGTGCAGGGGAAAGAATAGTAGACATAATAGCAAC
AGACATACAAACTAAAGAATTACAAAAACAAATTACAAAAATTCAAAATTTTCGGGTTTATTACAGGGAC
AGCAGAGATCCACTTTGGCGCCGGCTCGAGGCCTGCAGGTGCAAAGATGGATAAAGTTTTAAACAGAGAG
GAATCTTTGCAGCTAATGGACCTTCTAGGTCTTGAAAGGAGTGGGAATTGGCTCCGGTGCCCGTCAGTGG
GCAGAGCGCACATCGCCCACAGTCCCCGAGAAGTTGGGGGGAGGGGTCGGCAATTGAACCGGTGCCTAGA
GAAGGTGGCGCGGGGTAAACTGGGAAAGTGATGTCGTGTACTGGCTCCGCCTTTTTCCCGAGGGTGGGGG
AGAACCGTATATAAGTGCAGTAGTCGCCGTGAACGTTCTTTTTCGCAACGGGTTTGCCGCCAGAACACAG
GTAAGTGCCGTGTGTGGTTCCCGCGGGCCTGGCCTCTTTACGGGTTATGGCCCTTGCGTGCCTTGAATTA
CTTCCACCTGGCTGCAGTACGTGATTCTTGATCCCGAGCTTCGGGTTGGAAGTGGGTGGGAGAGTTCGAG
GCCTTGCGCTTAAGGAGCCCCTTCGCCTCGTGCTTGAGTTGAGGCCTGGCCTGGGCGCTGGGGCCGCCGC
GTGCGAATCTGGTGGCACCTTCGCGCCTGTCTCGCTGCTTTCGATAAGTCTCTAGCCATTTAAAATTTTT
GATGACCTGCTGCGACGCTTTTTTTCTGGCAAGATAGTCTTGTAAATGCGGGCCAAGATCTGCACACTGG
TATTTCGGTTTTTGGGGCCGCGGGCGGCGACGGGGCCCGTGCGTCCCAGCGCACATGTTCGGCGAGGCGG
GGCCTGCGAGCGCGGCCACCGAGAATCGGACGGGGGTAGTCTCAAGCTGGCCGGCCTGCTCTGGTGCCTG
GCCTCGCGCCGCCGTGTATCGCCCCGCCCTGGGCGGCAAGGCTGGCCCGGTCGGCACCAGTTGCGTGAGC
GGAAAGATGGCCGCTTCCCGGCCCTGCTGCAGGGAGCTCAAAATGGAGGACGCGGCGCTCGGGAGAGCGG
GCGGGTGAGTCACCCACACAAAGGAAAAGGGCCTTTCCGTCCTCAGCCGTCGCTTCATGTGACTCCACGG
AGTACCGGGCGCCGTCCAGGCACCTCGATTAGTTCTCGAGCTTTTGGAGTACGTCGTCTTTAGGTTGGGG
GGAGGGGTTTTATGCGATGGAGTTTCCCCACACTGAGTGGGTGGAGACTGAAGTTAGGCCAGCTTGGCAC
TTGATGTAATTCTCCTTGGAATTTGCCCTTTTTGAGTTTGGATCTTGGTTCATTCTCAAGCCTCAGACAG
TGGTTCAAAGTTTTTTTCTTCCATTTCAGGTGTCGTGAGGCTAGCACCGCCACCATGGATTTAGAGAAAA
ATTATCCGACTCCTCGGACCAGCAGGACAGGACATGGAGGAGTGAATCAGCTTGGGGGGGTTTTTGTGAA
TGGACGGCCACTCCCGGATGTAGTCCGCCAGAGGATAGTGGAACTTGCTCATCAAGGTGTCAGGCCCTGC
GACATCTCCAGGCAGCTTCGGGTCAGCCATGGTTGTGTCAGCAAAATTCTTGGCAGGTATTATGAGACAG
GAAGCATCAAGCCTGGGGTAATTGGAGGATCCAAACCAAAGGTCGCCACACCCAAAGTGGTGGAAAAAAT
CGCTGAATATAAACGCCAAAATCCCACCATGTTTGCCTGGGAGATCAGGGACCGGCTGCTGGCAGAGCGG
GTGTGTGACAATGACACCGTGCCTAGCGTCAGTTCCATCAACAGGATCATCCGGACAAAAGTACAGCAGC
CACCCAACCAACCAGTCCCAGCTTCCAGTCACAGCATAGTGTCCACTGGCTCCGTGACGCAGGTGTCCTC
GGTGAGCACGGATTCGGCCGGCTCGTCGTACTCCATCAGCGGCATCCTGGGCATCACGTCCCCCAGCGCC
GACACCAACAAGCGCAAGAGAGACGAAGGTATTCAGGAGTCTCCGGTGCCGAACGGCCACTCGCTTCCGG
GCAGAGACTTCCTCCGGAAGCAGATGCGGGGAGACTTGTTCACACAGCAGCAGCTGGAGGTGCTGGACCG
CGTGTTTGAGAGGCAGCACTACTCAGACATCTTCACCACCACAGAGCCCATCAAGCCCGAGCAGACCACA
GAGTATTCAGCCATGGCCTCGCTGGCTGGTGGGCTGGACGACATGAAGGCCAATCTGGCCAGCCCCACCC
CTGCTGACATCGGGAGCAGTGTGCCAGGCCCGCAGTCCTACCCCATTGTGACAGGCTCCCCCTACTATTA
TAGCGCTGCCGCCCGAGGAGCCGCCCCACCTGCAGCCGCCACTGCCTATGACCGTCACTAGTAATGAACT
AGTCCGTAACTTGAAAGTATTTCGATTTCTTGGCTTTATATATCTTGTGGAAAGGACGAGAACGAGTACA
CACCTCACTCCCAACGCGTTAAGTCGACAATCAACCTCTGGATTACAAAATTTGTGAAAGATTGACTGGT
ATTCTTAACTATGTTGCTCCTTTTACGCTATGTGGATACGCTGCTTTAATGCCTTTGTATCATGCTATTG
CTTCCCGTATGGCTTTCATTTTCTCCTCCTTGTATAAATCCTGGTTGCTGTCTCTTTATGAGGAGTTGTG
GCCCGTTGTCAGGCAACGTGGCGTGGTGTGCACTGTGTTTGCTGACGCAACCCCCACTGGTTGGGGCATT
GCCACCACCTGTCAGCTCCTTTCCGGGACTTTCGCTTTCCCCCTCCCTATTGCCACGGCGGAACTCATCG
CCGCCTGCCTTGCCCGCTGCTGGACAGGGGCTCGGCTGTTGGGCACTGACAATTCCGTGGTGTTGTCGGG
GAAATCATCGTCCTTTCCTTGGCTGCTCGCCTGTGTTGCCACCTGGATTCTGCGCGGGACGTCCTTCTGC
TACGTCCCTTCGGCCCTCAATCCAGCGGACCTTCCTTCCCGCGGCCTGCTGCCGGCTCTGCGGCCTCTTC
CGCGTCTTCGCCTTCGCCCTCAGACGAGTCGGATCTCCCTTTGGGCCGCCTCCCCGCGTCGACTTTAAGA
CCAATGACTTACAAGGCAGCTGTAGATCTTAGCCACTTTTTAAAAGAAAAGGGGGGACTGGAAGGGCTAA
TTCACTCCCAACGAAGACAAGATCTGCTTTTTGCTTGTACTGGGTCTCTCTGGTTAGACCAGATCTGAGC
CTGGGAGCTCTCTGGCTAACTAGGGAACCCACTGCTTAAGCCTCAATAAAGCTTGCCTTGAGTGCTTCAA
GTAGTGTGTGCCCGTCTGTTGTGTGACTCTGGTAACTAGAGATCCCTCAGACCCTTTTAGTCAGTGTGGA
AAATCTCTAGCAGTACGTATAGTAGTTCATGTCATCTTATTATTCAGTATTTATAACTTGCAAAGAAATG
AATATCAGAGAGTGAGAGGAACTTGTTTATTGCAGCTTATAATGGTTACAAATAAAGCAATAGCATCACA
AATTTCACAAATAAAGCATTTTTTTCACTGCATTCTAGTTGTGGTTTGTCCAAACTCATCAATGTATCTT
ATCATGTCTGGCTCTAGCTATCCCGCCCCTAACTCCGCCCATCCCGCCCCTAACTCCGCCCAGTTCCGCC
CATTCTCCGCCCCATGGCTGACTAATTTTTTTTATTTATGCAGAGGCCGAGGCCGCCTCGGCCTCTGAGC
TATTCCAGAAGTAGTGAGGAGGCTTTTTTGGAGGCCTAGGGACGTACCCAATTCGCCCTATAGTGAGTCG
TATTACGCGCGCTCACTGGCCGTCGTTTTACAACGTCGTGACTGGGAAAACCCTGGCGTTACCCAACTTA
ATCGCCTTGCAGCACATCCCCCTTTCGCCAGCTGGCGTAATAGCGAAGAGGCCCGCACCGATCGCCCTTC
CCAACAGTTGCGCAGCCTGAATGGCGAATGGG
[124 nt withheld, positions 6683-6806]
C
[91 nt withheld, positions 6808-6898]
A
[49 nt withheld, positions 6900-6948]
CCTTTGACGTTGGAGTCCACGTTCTTT
[37 nt withheld, positions 6976-7012]
ACCCTATCTCGGTCTATTCTTTTGATTTATAAGGGATTTTGCCGATTTCGGCCTATTGGTTAAAAAATGA
GCTGATTTAACAAAAATTTAACGCGAATTTTAACAAAATATTAACGCTTACAATTTAGGTGGCACTTTTC
GGGGAAATGTGCGCGGAACCCCTATTTGTTTATTTTTCTAAATACATTCAAATATGTATCCGCTCATGAG
ACAATAACCCTGATAAATGCTTCAATAATATTGAAAAAGGAAGAGTATGAGTATTCAACATTTCCGTGTC
GCCCTTATTCCCTTTTTTGCGGCATTTTGCCTTCCTGTTTTTGCTCACCCAGAAACGCTGGTGAAAGTAA
AAGATGCTGAAGATCAGTTGGGTGCACGAGTGGGTTACATCGAACTGGATCTCAACAGCGGTAAGATCCT
TGAGAGTTTTCGCCCCGAAGAACGTTTTCCAATGATGAGCACTTTTAAAGTTCTGCTATGTGGCGCGGTA
TTATCCCGTATTGACGCCGGGCAAGAGCAACTCGGTCGCCGCATACACTATTCTCAGAATGACTTGGTTG
AGTACTCACCAGTCACAGAAAAGCATCTTACGGATGGCATGACAGTAAGAGAATTATGCAGTGCTGCCAT
AACCATGAGTGATAACACTGCGGCCAACTTACTTCTGACAACGATCGGAGGACCGAAGGAGCTAACCGCT
TTTTTGCACAACATGGGGGATCATGTAACTCGCCTTGATCGTTGGGAACCGGAGCTGAATGAAGCCATAC
CAAACGACGAGCGTGACACCACGATGCCTGTAGCAATGGCAACAACGTTGCGCAAACTATTAACTGGCGA
ACTACTTACTCTAGCTTCCCGGCAACAATTAATAGACTGGATGGAGGCGGATAAAGTTGCAGGACCACTT
CTGCGCTCGGCCCTTCCGGCTGGCTGGTTTATTGCTGATAAATCTGGAGCCGGTGAGCGTGGGTCTCGCG
GTATCATTGCAGCACTGGGGCCAGATGGTAAGCCCTCCCGTATCGTAGTTATCTACACGACGGGGAGTCA
GGCAACTATGGATGAACGAAATAGACAGATCGCTGAGATAGGTGCCTCACTGATTAAGCATTGGTAACTG
TCAGACCAAGTTTACTCATATATACTTTAGATTGATTTAAAACTTCATTTTTAATTTAAAAGGATCTAGG
TGAAGATCCTTTTTGATAATCTCATGACCAAAATCCCTTAACGTGAGTTTTCGTTCCACTGAGCGTCAGA
CCCCGTAGAAAAGATCAAAGGATCTTCTTGAGATCCTTTTTTTCTGCGCGTAATCTGCTGCTTGCAAACA
AAAAAACCACCGCTACCAGCGGTGGTTTGTTTGCCGGATCAAGAGCTACCAACTCTTTTTCCGAAGGTAA
CTGGCTTCAGCAGAGCGCAGATACCAAATACTGTTCTTCTAGTGTAGCCGTAGTTAGGCCACCACTTCAA
GAACTCTGTAGCACCGCCTACATACCTCGCTCTGCTAATCCTGTTACCAGTGGCTGCTGCCAGTGGCGAT
AAGTCGTGTCTTACCGGGTTGGACTCAAGACGATAGTTACCGGATAAGGCGCAGCGGTCGGGCTGAACGG
GGGGTTCGTGCACACAGCCCAGCTTGGAGCGAACGACCTACACCGAACTGAGATACCTACAGCGTGAGCT
ATGAGAAAGCGCCACGCTTCCCGAAGGGAGAAAGGCGGACAGGTATCCGGTAAGCGGCAGGGTCGGAACA
GGAGAGCGCACGAGGGAGCTTCCAGGGGGAAACGCCTGGTATCTTTATAGTCCTGTCGGGTTTCGCCACC
TCTGACTTGAGCGTCGATTTTTGTGATGCTCGTCAGGGGGGCGGAGCCTATGGAAAAACGCCAGCAACGC
GGCCTTTTTACGGTTCCTGGCCTTTTGCTGGCCTTTTGCTCACATGTTCTTTCCTGCGTTATCCCCTGAT
TCTGTGGATAACCGTATTACCGCCTTTGAGTGAGCTGATACCGCTCGCCGCAGCCGAACGACCGAGCGCA
GCGAGTCAGTGAGCGAGGAAGCGGAAGAGCGCCCAATACGCAAACCGCCTCTCCCCGCGCGTTGGCCGAT
TCATTAATGCAGCTGGCACGACAGGTTTCCCGACTGGAAAGCGGGCAGTGAGCGCAACGCAATTAATGTG
AGTTAGCTCACTCATTAGGCACCCCAGGCTTTACACTTTATGCTTCCGGCTCGTATGTTGTGTGGAATTG
TGAGCGGATAACAATTTCACACAGGAAACAGCTATGACCATGATTACGCCAAGCGCGCAATTAACCCTCA
CTAAAGGGAACAAAAGCTGGAGCTGCAAGC
