>Addgene plasmid #141633 | TFORF0523 | depositor partial sequence | sequence record 277036 | Insert
ACCGCCACCATGGATTTAGAGAAAAATTATCCGACTCCTCGGACCAGCAGGACAGGACATGGAGGAGTGA
ATCAGCTTGGGGGGGTTTTTGTGAATGGACGGCCACTCCCGGATGTAGTCCGCCAGAGGATAGTGGAACT
TGCTCATCAAGGTGTCAGGCCCTGCGACATCTCCAGGCAGCTTCGGGTCAGCCATGGTTGTGTCAGCAAA
ATTCTTGGCAGGTATTATGAGACAGGAAGCATCAAGCCTGGGGTAATTGGAGGATCCAAACCAAAGGTCG
CCACACCCAAAGTGGTGGAAAAAATCGCTGAATATAAACGCCAAAATCCCACCATGTTTGCCTGGGAGAT
CAGGGACCGGCTGCTGGCAGAGCGGGTGTGTGACAATGACACCGTGCCTAGCGTCAGTTCCATCAACAGG
ATCATCCGGACAAAAGTACAGCAGCCACCCAACCAACCAGTCCCAGCTTCCAGTCACAGCATAGTGTCCA
CTGGCTCCGTGACGCAGGTGTCCTCGGTGAGCACGGATTCGGCCGGCTCGTCGTACTCCATCAGCGGCAT
CCTGGGCATCACGTCCCCCAGCGCCGACACCAACAAGCGCAAGAGAGACGAAGGTATTCAGGAGTCTCCG
GTGCCGAACGGCCACTCGCTTCCGGGCAGAGACTTCCTCCGGAAGCAGATGCGGGGAGACTTGTTCACAC
AGCAGCAGCTGGAGGTGCTGGACCGCGTGTTTGAGAGGCAGCACTACTCAGACATCTTCACCACCACAGA
GCCCATCAAGCCCGAGCAGACCACAGAGTATTCAGCCATGGCCTCGCTGGCTGGTGGGCTGGACGACATG
AAGGCCAATCTGGCCAGCCCCACCCCTGCTGACATCGGGAGCAGTGTGCCAGGCCCGCAGTCCTACCCCA
TTGTGACAGGCTCCCCCTACTATTATAGCGCTGCCGCCCGAGGAGCCGCCCCACCTGCAGCCGCCACTGC
CTATGACCGTCACTAGTAATGAACTAGTCCGTAACTTGAAAGTATTTCGATTTCTTGGCTTTATATATCT
TGTGGAAAGGACGAGAACGAGTACACACCTCACTCCCA
