>Addgene plasmid #141633 | TFORF0523 | depositor partial sequence | sequence record 277037 | Barcode
GAACGAGTACACACCTCACTCCCA
